Addgene plasmid #119607: pC0.219
Purpose: Level 0 part. TSS promoter
Depositing lab: Alistair McCormick. Depositing organization: University of Edinburgh. Publication: CyanoGate: A Modular Cloning Suite for Engineering Cyanobacteria Based on the Plant MoClo Syntax. Vasudevan R, Gale GAR, Schiavon AA, Puzorjov A, Malin J, Gillespie MD, Vavitsas K, Zulkower V, Wang B, Howe CJ, Lea-Smith DJ, McCormick AJ. Plant Physiol. 2019 May;180(1):39-55. doi: 10.1104/pp.18.01401. Epub 2019 Feb 28. PubMed 30819783.
Backbone
  Vector backbone: PICH41295
  Backbone size w/o insert (bp): 2247
  Vector type: Synthetic Biology
Growth in bacteria
  Bacterial resistance: Spectinomycin, 50 μg/mL
  Growth temperature: 37°C
  Growth strain: DH5alpha
  Copy number: High Copy
Gene/Insert
  Gene/Insert name: J23119_TSS
  Species: Synthetic
  Insert size (bp): 31
  Cloning method: Restriction Enzyme; 5′ cloning site BpiI (destroyed during cloning); 3′ cloning site BpiI (destroyed during cloning)
  Sequencing primers: 5′ ttgagtgagctgataccgct; 3′ GTCTCATGAGCGGATACATATTTGAATG
Terms and licenses: Academic/Nonprofit Terms; Industry Terms: Not Available to Industry
Depositor comments: Please visit https://www.biorxiv.org/content/10.1101/426700v1 for bioRxiv preprint.
How to cite: pC0.219 was a gift from Alistair McCormick (Addgene plasmid # 119607 ; http://n2t.net/addgene:119607 ; RRID:Addgene_119607)
