[The description below was written by a language model from this plasmid's Addgene catalogue record and pLannotate feature annotations shown in this document.]
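Description:
pC0.219 is a Level 0 part plasmid from the CyanoGate modular cloning suite, a Golden Gate toolkit for engineering cyanobacteria that follows the plant MoClo syntax. It is built on the PICH41295 Level 0 acceptor backbone (about 2.2 kb) and is maintained in E. coli as a high-copy plasmid through a ColE1/pUC-type origin of replication. Selection is with spectinomycin, conferred by the aadA aminoglycoside adenylyltransferase gene, which sits downstream of an AmpR (bla) promoter in the annotated sequence. The feature table also reports short fragments matching an RSF origin, lacI, an integrase and a gentamicin resistance gene. These are partial hits and are best read as backbone remnants or similarity matches, not functional elements.

The payload is a very short synthetic insert of 31 bp, J23119_TSS, corresponding to the strong constitutive bacterial promoter BBa_J23119 from the Registry of Standard Biological Parts; the automated annotation places a J23119 promoter feature of 35 bp at this position. The "TSS" designation and the stated purpose ("TSS promoter") indicate a promoter part that ends at the transcription start site, so that a downstream part would be transcribed without extra leader sequence. This format is commonly used for expressing small or guide RNAs, although the record does not state the intended downstream partner. The part was inserted using BpiI sites, which were destroyed during cloning, as is usual for Level 0 MoClo assembly. The promoter can therefore be released and combined with other standard parts into higher-level transcription units for use in cyanobacterial or other bacterial hosts.
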