Features (pLannotate 1.2.2; 8 found; start..end, strand, type, name):
     49..182     +  rep_origin     RSF ori (fragment): Plasmids containing the RSF 1030 origin of replication can be propagated in E. coli cells that contain additional plasmids with compatible origins.
    184..233     +  CDS            lacI (fragment): lac repressor; lacI; The lac repressor binds to the lac operator to inhibit transcription in E. coli. This inhibition can be relieved by adding lactose or isopropyl-β-D-thiogalactopyranoside (IPTG).
    253..287     +  promoter       J23119 promoter: bacterial promoter (Registry of Standard Biological Parts BBa J23119)
    409..513     +  promoter       AmpR promoter: bla
    504..584     -  CDS            int (fragment): INT2_ECOLX - Protein inferred from homology: Swiss-Prot protein existence level 3. Putative integrase believed to be involved in the insertion of antibiotic resistance genes into plasmids and transposons. From Escherichia coli.
    672..728     +  CDS            GmR (fragment): gentamycin acetyltransferase; aacC1; confers resistance to gentamycin
    735..1523    +  CDS            aadA: S3AD_ECOLX - Experimental evidence at protein level: Swiss-Prot protein existence level 1. Mediates bacterial resistance to the antibiotics streptomycin and spectinomycin. From Escherichia coli.
   1697..1       +  rep_origin     ori (across the origin): high-copy-number ColE1/pMB1/pBR322/pUC origin of replication
>Addgene plasmid #119607 | pC0.219 | addgene full sequence | sequence record 250753 | Addgene NGS Result
AAACGCCAGCAACGCGGCCTTTTTACGGTTCCTGGCCTTTTGCTGGCCTTTTGCTCACATGTTCTTTCCT
GCGTTATCCCCTGATTCTGTGGATAACCGTATTACCGCCTTTGAGTGAGCTGATACCGCTCGCCGCAGCC
GAACGACCGAGCGCAGCGAGTCAGTGAGCGAGGAAGCGGAAGAGCGCCCAATACGCAAACCGCCTCTCCC
CGCGCGTTGGCCGATTCATTAATCACTCTGTGGTCTCTGGAGTTGACAGCTAGCTCAGTCCTAGGTATAA
TGCTAGCAGAGACCACGAAGTGGCTCTTCAGTGGACGAAAGGGCCTCGTGATACGCCTATTTTTATAGGT
TAATGTCATGATAATAATGGTTTCTTAGACGTCAGGTGGCACTTTTCGGGGAAATGTGCGCGGAACCCCT
ATTTGTTTATTTTTCTAAATACATTCAAATATGTATCCGCTCATGAGACAATAACCCTGATAAATGCTTC
AATAATATTGAAAAAGGAAGAGTATGCGCTCACGCAACTGGTCCAGAACCTTGACCGAACGCAGCGGTGG
TAACGGCGCAGTGGCGGTTTTCATGGCTTGTTATGACTGTTTTTTTTTGGGGTACAGTCTATGCCTCGGG
CATCCAAGCAGCAAGCGCGTTACGCCGTGGGTCGATGTTTGATGTTATGGAGCAGCAACGATGTTACGCA
GCAGGGCAGTCGCCCTAAAACAAAGTTAAACATCATGAGGGAAGCGGTGATCGCCGAAGTATCGACTCAA
CTATCAGAGGTAGTTGGCGTCATCGAGCGCCATCTCGAACCGACGTTGCTGGCCGTACATTTGTACGGCT
CCGCAGTGGATGGCGGCCTGAAGCCACACAGCGATATTGATTTGCTGGTTACGGTGACCGTAAGGCTTGA
TGAAACAACGCGGCGAGCTTTGATCAACGACCTTTTGGAAACTTCGGCTTCCCCTGGAGAGAGCGAGATT
CTCCGCGCTGTAGAAGTCACCATTGTTGTGCACGACGACATCATTCCGTGGCGTTATCCAGCTAAGCGCG
AACTGCAATTTGGAGAATGGCAGCGCAATGACATTCTTGCAGGTATCTTCGAGCCAGCCACGATCGACAT
TGATCTGGCTATCTTGCTGACAAAAGCAAGAGAACATAGCGTTGCCTTGGTAGGTCCAGCGGCGGAGGAA
CTCTTTGATCCGGTTCCTGAACAGGATCTATTTGAGGCGCTAAATGAAACCTTAACGCTATGGAACTCGC
CGCCCGACTGGGCTGGCGATGAGCGAAATGTAGTGCTTACGTTGTCCCGCATTTGGTACAGCGCAGTAAC
CGGCAAAATCGCGCCGAAGGATGTCGCTGCCGACTGGGCAATGGAGCGCCTGCCGGCCCAGTATCAGCCC
GTCATACTTGAAGCTAGACAGGCTTATCTTGGACAAGAAGAAGATCGCTTGGCCTCGCGCGCAGATCAGT
TGGAAGAATTTGTCCATTACGTAAAAGGCGAGATCACCAAGGTAGTCGGCAAATAACTGTCAGACCAAGT
TTACTCATATATACTTTAGATTGATTTAAAACTTCATTTTTAATTTAAAAGGATCTAGGTGAAGATCCTT
TTTGATAATCTCATGACCAAAATCCCTTAACGTGAGTTTTCGTTCCACTGAGCGTCAGACCCCGTAGAAA
AGATCAAAGGATCTTCTTGAGATCCTTTTTTTCTGCGCGTAATCTGCTGCTTGCAAACAAAAAAACCACC
GCTACCAGCGGTGGTTTGTTTGCCGGATCAAGAGCTACCAACTCTTTTTCCGAAGGTAACTGGCTTCAGC
AGAGCGCAGATACCAAATACTGTTCTTCTAGTGTAGCCGTAGTTAGGCCACCACTTCAAGAACTCTGTAG
CACCGCCTACATACCTCGCTCTGCTAATCCTGTTACCAGTGGCTGCTGCCAGTGGCGATAAGTCGTGTCT
TACCGGGTTGGACTCAAGACGATAGTTACCGGATAAGGCGCAGCGGTCGGGCTGAACGGGGGGTTCGTGC
ACACAGCCCAGCTTGGAGCGAACGACCTACACCGAACTGAGATACCTACAGCGTGAGCTATGAGAAAGCG
CCACGCTTCCCGAAGGGAGAAAGGCGGACAGGTATCCGGTAAGCGGCAGGGTCGGAACAGGAGAGCGCAC
GAGGGAGCTTCCAGGGGGAAACGCCTGGTATCTTTATAGTCCTGTCGGGTTTCGCCACCTCTGACTTGAG
CGTCGATTTTTGTGATGCTCTTCAGGGGGGCGGAGCCTATGGAA
