>Addgene plasmid #119607 | pC0.219 | addgene partial sequence | sequence record 248291 | J23119_TSS
TTGACAGCTAGCTCAGTCCTAGGTATAATGC
